Addgene plasmid #91864: p2CT-His-MBP-Lbu_C2c2_K1087A
Purpose: Bacterial expression for Cas13a
Depositing lab: Jennifer Doudna. Depositing organization: University of California, Berkeley. Publication: RNA Targeting by Functionally Orthogonal Type VI-A CRISPR-Cas Enzymes. East-Seletsky A, O'Connell MR, Burstein D, Knott GJ, Doudna JA. Mol Cell. 2017 May 4;66(3):373-383.e3. doi: 10.1016/j.molcel.2017.04.008. PubMed 28475872.
Backbone
  Vector backbone: p2CT
  Backbone manufacturer: UC Berkeley Macrolab
  Vector type: Bacterial Expression
Growth in bacteria
  Bacterial resistance: Ampicillin, 100 μg/mL
  Growth temperature: 37°C
  Growth strain: DH5alpha
  Copy number: High Copy
Gene/Insert
  Gene/Insert name: LbuCas13a (LbuC2c2) K1087A
  Mutation: K1087A
  Tag / fusion protein: His6-MBP-TEV site (N terminal on backbone)
  Cloning method: Ligation Independent Cloning
Terms and licenses: Academic/Nonprofit Terms; Industry Terms: Not Available to Industry
How to cite: p2CT-His-MBP-Lbu_C2c2_K1087A was a gift from Jennifer Doudna (Addgene plasmid # 91864 ; http://n2t.net/addgene:91864 ; RRID:Addgene_91864)
