[The description below was written by a language model from this plasmid's Addgene catalogue record and pLannotate feature annotations shown in this document.]
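Description:
p2CT-His-MBP-Lbu_C2c2_K1087A is a 9.4 kb bacterial expression plasmid built on the p2CT backbone, a pBR322/pET-style vector designed for ligation-independent cloning. It is maintained in E. coli through a ColE1/pMB1-type origin and selected with ampicillin via the bla (AmpR) gene and its own promoter. The annotation also shows pBR322-derived remnants: the bom mobility region, a rop gene, and two separated fragments of the tetracycline resistance gene with the tet promoter. These fragments flank the expression cassette, which suggests the cassette interrupts TcR, so tetracycline selection should not be expected. The catalogue lists the plasmid as high copy, although rop is normally associated with reduced copy number.

The payload is the Cas13a (formerly C2c2) coding sequence, annotated as matching the Leptotrichia buccalis protein and carrying a K1087A point substitution. The record does not state the functional consequence of this mutation. Expression is driven by a T7 promoter with the phage T7 gene 10 ribosome binding site and ended by a T7 terminator, so production requires a host supplying T7 RNA polymerase. The protein is made as an N-terminal fusion to a His6 tag, a signal-sequence-less (cytosolic) maltose binding protein and a TEV protease site. This arrangement provides affinity capture and improved solubility, and the tags can be cleaved off afterwards. A short fragment annotated as a SET1 solubility tag lies between the Cas13a coding sequence and the terminator and is probably backbone-derived sequence rather than a functional fusion.

The construct is intended for recombinant production and purification of this Cas13a variant, in the context of work on RNA targeting by type VI-A CRISPR-Cas enzymes.
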