Features (pLannotate 1.2.2; 17 found; start..end, strand, type, name):
    202..582     +  CDS            YPB1_ECOLX: Protein predicted: Swiss-Prot protein existence level 4. From Escherichia coli.
    824..1724    -  CDS            TcR (fragment): tetracycline efflux protein; tet; confers resistance to tetracycline
   1746..1764    +  promoter       T7 promoter: promoter for bacteriophage T7 RNA polymerase
   1853..1875    +  RBS            RBS: efficient ribosome binding site from bacteriophage T7 gene 10 (Olins and Rangwala, 1989)
   1895..1912    +  CDS            6xHis: 6xHis affinity tag
   1922..3022    +  CDS            MBP: maltose binding protein from E. coli; malE (mutated); This version of the gene does not encode a signal sequence, so MBP will remain in the cytosol.
   3077..3093    +  CDS            TEV site (fragment): tobacco etch virus (TEV) protease recognition and cleavage site
   3104..6580    +  CDS            cas13a: CS13A_LEPBD - Also known as c2c2
   6666..6715    +  CDS            SET1 (fragment): solubility-enhancement tag derived from T7 phage gene 10B
   6723..6770    +  terminator     T7 terminator: transcription terminator for bacteriophage T7 RNA polymerase
   6796..7088    -  CDS            TcR (fragment): tetracycline efflux protein; tet; confers resistance to tetracycline
   7136..7164    -  promoter       tet promoter: E. coli promoter for tetracycline efflux protein gene
   7277..7381    +  promoter       AmpR promoter: bla
   7382..8242    +  CDS            AmpR: β-lactamase; bla; confers resistance to ampicillin, carbenicillin, and related antibiotics
   8413..9001    +  rep_origin     ori: high-copy-number ColE1/pMB1/pBR322/pUC origin of replication
   9187..9326    -  misc_feature   bom: basis of mobility region from pBR322
   9428..185     -  CDS            rop (across the origin): Rop protein, which maintains plasmids at low copy number; rop
>Addgene plasmid #91864 | p2CT-His-MBP-Lbu_C2c2_K1087A | addgene full sequence | sequence record 181520 | Addgene NGS Result
TTTTCACCGTCATCACCGAAACGCGCGAGGCAGCTGCGGTAAAGCTCATCAGCGTGGTCGTGAAGCGATT
CACAGATGTCTGCCTGTTCATCCGCGTCCAGCTCGTTGAGTTTCTCCAGAAGCGTTAATGTCTGGCTTCT
GATAAAGCGGGCCATGTTAAGGGCGGTTTTTTCCTGTTTGGTCACTGATGCCTCCGTGTAAGGGGGATTT
CTGTTCATGGGGGTAATGATACCGATGAAACGAGAGAGGATGCTCACGATACGGGTTACTGATGATGAAC
ATGCCCGGTTACTGGAACGTTGTGAGGGTAAACAACTGGCGGTATGGATGCGGCGGGACCAGAGAAAAAT
CACTCAGGGTCAATGCCAGCGCTTCGTTAATACAGATGTAGGTGTTCCACAGGGTAGCCAGCAGCATCCT
GCGATGCAGATCCGGAACATAATGGTGCAGGGCGCTGACTTCCGCGTTTCCAGACTTTACGAAACACGGA
AACCGAAGACCATTCATGTTGTTGCTCAGGTCGCAGACGTTTTGCAGCAGCAGTCGCTTCACGTTCGCTC
GCGTATCGGTGATTCATTCTGCTAACCAGTAAGGCAACCCCGCCAGCCTAGCCGGGTCCTCAACGACAGG
AGCACGATCATGCGCACCCGTGGCCAGGACCCAACGCTGCCCGAGATGCGCCGCGTGCGGCTGCTGGAGA
TGGCGGACGCGATGGATATGTTCTGCCAAGGGTTGGTTTGCGCATTCACAGTTCTCCGCAAGAATTGATT
GGCTCCAATTCTTGGAGTGGTGAATCCGTTAGCGAGGTGCCGCCGGCTTCCATTCAGGTCGAGGTGGCCC
GGCTCCATGCACCGCGACGCAACGCGGGGAGGCAGACAAGGTATAGGGCGGCGCCTACAATCCATGCCAA
CCCGTTCCATGTGCTCGCCGAGGCGGCATAAATCGCCGTGACGATCAGCGGTCCAATGATCGAAGTTAGG
CTGGTAAGAGCCGCGAGCGATCCTTGAAGCTGTCCCTGATGGTCGTCATCTACCTGCCTGGACAGCATGG
CCTGCAACGCGGGCATCCCGATGCCGCCGGAAGCGAGAAGAATCATAATGGGGAAGGCCATCCAGCCTCG
CGTCGCGAACGCCAGCAAGACGTAGCCCAGCGCGTCGGCCGCCATGCCGGCGATAATGGCCTGCTTCTCG
CCGAAACGTTTGGTGGCGGGACCAGTGACGAAGGCTTGAGCGAGGGCGTGCAAGATTCCGAATACCGCAA
GCGACAGGCCGATCATCGTCGCGCTCCAGCGAAAGCGGTCCTCGCCGAAAATGACCCAGAGCGCTGCCGG
CACCTGTCCTACGAGTTGCATGATAAAGAAGACAGTCATAAGTGCGGCGACGATAGTCATGCCCCGCGCC
CACCGGAAGGAGCTGACTGGGTTGAAGGCTCTCAAGGGCATCGGTCGACGCTCTCCCTTATGCGACTCCT
GCATTAGGAAGCAGCCCAGTAGTAGGTTGAGGCCGTTGAGCACCGCCGCCGCAAGGAATGGTGCATGCAA
GGAGATGGCGCCCAACAGTCCCCCGGCCACGGGGCCTGCCACCATACCCACGCCGAAACAAGCGCTCATG
AGCCCGAAGTGGCGAGCCCGATCTTCCCCATCGGTGATGTCGGCGATATAGGCGCCAGCAACCGCACCTG
TGGCGCCGGTGATGCCGGCCACGATGCGTCCGGCGTAGAGGATCGAGATCTCGATCCCGCGAAATTAATA
CGACTCACTATAGGGAGACCACAACGGTTTCCCTCTAGTGCCGGCTCCGGAGAGCTCTTTAATTAAGCGG
CCGCCCTGCAGGACTCGAGTTCTAGAAATAATTTTGTTTAACTTTAAGAAGGAGATATACATATGAAATC
TTCTCACCATCACCATCACCATGGTTCTTCTATGAAAATCGAAGAAGGTAAACTGGTAATCTGGATTAAC
GGCGATAAAGGCTATAACGGTCTCGCTGAAGTCGGTAAGAAATTCGAGAAAGATACCGGAATTAAAGTCA
CCGTTGAGCATCCGGATAAACTGGAAGAGAAATTCCCACAGGTTGCGGCAACTGGCGATGGCCCTGACAT
TATCTTCTGGGCACACGACCGCTTTGGTGGCTACGCTCAATCTGGCCTGTTGGCTGAAATCACCCCGGAC
AAAGCGTTCCAGGACAAGCTGTATCCGTTTACCTGGGATGCCGTACGTTACAACGGCAAGCTGATTGCTT
ACCCGATCGCTGTTGAAGCGTTATCGCTGATTTATAACAAAGATCTGCTGCCGAACCCGCCAAAAACCTG
GGAAGAGATCCCGGCGCTGGATAAAGAACTGAAAGCGAAAGGTAAGAGCGCGCTGATGTTCAACCTGCAA
GAACCGTACTTCACCTGGCCGCTGATTGCTGCTGACGGGGGTTATGCGTTCAAGTATGAAAACGGCAAGT
ACGACATTAAAGACGTGGGCGTGGATAACGCTGGCGCGAAAGCGGGTCTGACCTTCCTGGTTGACCTGAT
TAAAAACAAACACATGAATGCAGACACCGATTACTCCATCGCAGAAGCTGCCTTTAATAAAGGCGAAACA
GCGATGACCATCAACGGCCCGTGGGCATGGTCCAACATCGACACCAGCAAAGTGAATTATGGTGTAACGG
TACTGCCGACCTTCAAGGGTCAACCATCCAAACCGTTCGTTGGCGTGCTGAGCGCAGGTATTAACGCCGC
CAGTCCGAACAAAGAGCTGGCAAAAGAGTTCCTCGAAAACTATCTGCTGACTGATGAAGGTCTGGAAGCG
GTTAATAAAGACAAACCGCTGGGTGCCGTAGCGCTGAAGTCTTACGAGGAAGAGTTGGCGAAAGATCCAC
GTATTGCCGCCACTATGGAAAACGCCCAGAAAGGTGAAATCATGCCGAACATCCCGCAGATGTCCGCTTT
CTGGTATGCCGTGCGTACTGCGGTGATCAACGCCGCCAGCGGTCGTCAGACTGTCGATGAAGCCCTGAAA
GACGCGCAGACTAATTCGAGCTCGAACAACAACAACAATAACAATAACAACAACCTCGGGATCGAGGAAA
ACCTGTACTTCCAATCCAATGCAATGAAAGTGACGAAGGTAGGAGGCATTTCGCATAAGAAGTACACGTC
CGAAGGCCGCTTAGTGAAGTCAGAATCGGAAGAAAATCGCACAGACGAACGTCTGTCGGCGTTGCTTAAT
ATGCGCCTTGACATGTATATCAAGAATCCCAGCAGCACGGAAACCAAGGAAAATCAAAAACGCATTGGGA
AATTAAAGAAATTCTTCTCAAACAAAATGGTCTATCTTAAAGACAATACCTTGAGTTTGAAGAATGGGAA
AAAGGAGAACATTGATCGTGAGTATTCTGAGACTGACATCCTTGAGAGCGATGTCCGTGACAAGAAAAAC
TTCGCCGTGTTGAAAAAGATCTATCTGAATGAAAACGTGAACTCGGAGGAATTGGAAGTTTTTCGTAACG
ACATTAAGAAGAAACTGAACAAAATCAACAGCCTGAAGTACTCATTTGAAAAGAATAAGGCGAATTATCA
AAAGATTAATGAGAATAACATCGAGAAGGTTGAAGGTAAGTCAAAGCGTAACATTATTTACGATTATTAT
CGTGAGTCAGCGAAACGTGACGCTTATGTAAGCAATGTGAAAGAAGCCTTTGATAAGCTTTACAAGGAAG
AGGACATTGCAAAACTTGTTCTTGAAATTGAGAACCTTACGAAGTTAGAGAAATACAAGATTCGCGAGTT
CTACCACGAAATTATTGGACGTAAGAATGACAAGGAAAACTTTGCAAAAATCATCTACGAAGAAATCCAG
AATGTTAATAACATGAAAGAGTTGATCGAGAAGGTACCGGACATGAGTGAGTTGAAAAAGAGCCAAGTAT
TTTACAAGTATTACTTAGACAAAGAAGAGTTGAACGACAAGAACATCAAATACGCGTTTTGTCATTTCGT
GGAAATCGAAATGAGTCAGTTGCTGAAGAACTACGTATATAAGCGCTTAAGTAATATCTCGAATGACAAA
ATTAAGCGTATCTTTGAATACCAGAACTTGAAAAAATTGATCGAAAATAAGCTGTTAAACAAACTTGACA
CGTACGTCCGTAATTGTGGAAAGTATAATTATTATTTGCAAGACGGCGAAATTGCCACTTCAGATTTCAT
CGCCCGCAACCGTCAGAATGAAGCGTTTCTTCGCAACATCATTGGGGTGTCATCTGTGGCCTACTTTTCT
CTTCGCAACATTCTTGAAACGGAGAACGAGAATGATATTACTGGGCGTATGCGCGGCAAAACAGTTAAGA
ACAATAAAGGTGAAGAGAAGTACGTGTCCGGAGAAGTTGATAAGATCTATAATGAAAATAAGAAGAACGA
GGTTAAGGAGAACTTAAAAATGTTCTATTCGTACGATTTCAATATGGACAACAAGAATGAAATCGAAGAT
TTCTTCGCCAACATCGACGAGGCGATTTCTTCCATCCGTCACGGTATTGTCCACTTCAACTTGGAATTAG
AAGGTAAGGATATCTTTGCGTTCAAGAACATTGCGCCATCCGAAATCTCAAAGAAGATGTTTCAGAATGA
GATTAACGAGAAAAAACTGAAATTGAAGATCTTTCGTCAACTGAACTCTGCCAACGTGTTCCGCTATCTC
GAAAAGTATAAAATTCTGAATTACCTTAAACGTACACGCTTCGAGTTTGTCAATAAAAATATCCCATTCG
TCCCGTCTTTCACCAAATTATATTCGCGCATTGATGACCTGAAGAATAGTCTTGGGATTTACTGGAAAAC
TCCGAAAACAAACGACGACAATAAGACTAAGGAGATTATTGATGCCCAAATCTATTTGCTTAAAAACATC
TATTACGGGGAGTTCCTGAATTATTTCATGTCGAACAATGGTAATTTCTTTGAGATTTCTAAAGAAATCA
TCGAATTGAACAAGAACGATAAACGCAACTTAAAGACTGGGTTTTACAAGCTGCAAAAGTTTGAAGACAT
CCAGGAGAAGATTCCAAAGGAATACTTGGCGAATATCCAGTCCCTGTACATGATTAATGCCGGTAATCAG
GACGAAGAAGAAAAGGACACTTATATTGATTTCATTCAAAAGATCTTCTTAAAGGGATTTATGACGTATC
TTGCTAATAACGGTCGTTTAAGTCTGATTTACATCGGCTCGGATGAAGAAACAAATACGTCATTAGCAGA
AAAGAAGCAAGAGTTTGACAAGTTCTTGAAGAAGTACGAGCAGAACAATAATATCAAGATCCCCTATGAG
ATCAATGAATTCCTGCGTGAGATCAAACTGGGAAACATCCTGAAGTATACTGAGCGTTTAAACATGTTCT
ACCTTATCTTAAAGCTTTTGAATCACAAGGAGCTGACAAATCTGAAGGGTAGTCTTGAAAAATATCAGTC
TGCCAATAAGGAAGAAGCGTTCTCTGACCAATTGGAGTTAATTAACCTGCTTAACCTTGACAACAACCGC
GTGACGGAAGACTTCGAATTAGAGGCCGACGAGATTGGAAAATTTCTTGATTTCAATGGCAACAAAGTTA
AGGATAACAAGGAACTGAAAAAGTTCGATACAAACAAGATCTACTTTGACGGCGAGAACATTATCAAACA
CCGTGCCTTCTACAATATTAAGAAATATGGCATGTTAAACTTACTGGAGAAAATTGCCGACAAGGCTGGA
TACAAGATCTCGATCGAAGAGCTGAAGAAATACTCCAATAAAAAGAATGAGATCGAGAAGAACCATAAGA
TGCAGGAAAATCTGCACCGCAAATACGCTCGTCCCCGTAAAGACGAGAAGTTTACAGATGAGGACTATGA
AAGTTACAAGCAAGCTATTGAGAATATTGAGGAGTACACCCACCTTAAGAACAAGGTAGAATTCAATGAG
CTGAATTTACTGCAGGGCCTGTTGCTGCGCATTTTACATCGTTTAGTCGGATATACCTCAATTTGGGAAC
GCGATCTGCGCTTCCGCCTTAAAGGTGAGTTCCCAGAAAACCAATACATCGAAGAGATCTTCAACTTTGA
AAATAAGAAGAACGTGAAGTACAAAGGGGGTCAGATTGTAGAGAAATACATTAAATTCTACAAGGAATTA
CATCAAAATGATGAAGTTAAGATCAACAAGTACAGTTCCGCGAATATCAAGGTGTTGAAGCAAGAAAAGA
AGGACCTTTATATTCGCAATTACATCGCCCACTTCAATTATATTCCTCACGCCGAGATCTCACTGCTGGA
AGTCCTTGAAAATTTGCGTAAATTGCTGTCCTACGATCGCAAACTGAAAAATGCCGTAATGGCATCAGTA
GTTGATATCCTTAAGGAGTATGGTTTTGTAGCCACATTCAAAATCGGGGCGGACAAGAAGATCGGTATTC
AGACACTGGAGAGCGAAAAAATCGTGCATCTTAAGAATCTTAAGAAGAAGAAGTTAATGACTGACCGCAA
TTCCGAGGAACTTTGCAAATTGGTGAAGATTATGTTTGAATACAAAATGGAAGAGAAAAAGTCTGAAAAC
TAATAACATTGGAAGTGGATAACGGATCCGCGATCGCGGCGCGCCACCTGGTGGCCGGCCGGTACCACGC
GTGCGCGCTGATCCGGCTGCTAACAAAGCCCGAAAGGAAGCTGAGTTGGCTGCTGCCACCGCTGAGCAAT
AACTAGCATAACCCCTTGGGGCCTCTAAACGGGTCTTGAGGGGTTTTTTGCTGAAAGGAGGAACTATATC
CGGATATCCACAGGACGGGTGTGGTCGCCATGATCGCGTAGTCGATAGTGGCTCCAAGTAGCGAAGCGAG
CAGGACTGGGCGGCGGCCAAAGCGGTCGGACAGTGCTCCGAGAACGGGTGCGCATAGAAATTGCATCAAC
GCATATAGCGCTAGCAGCACGCCATAGTGACTGGCGATGCTGTCGGAATGGACGATATCCCGCAAGAGGC
CCGGCAGTACCGGCATAACCAAGCCTATGCCTACAGCATCCAGGGTGACGGTGCCGAGGATGACGATGAG
CGCATTGTTAGATTTCATACACGGTGCCTGACTGCGTTAGCAATTTAACTGTGATAAACTACCGCATTAA
AGCTTATCGATGATAAGCTGTCAAACATGAGAATTCTTGAAGACGAAAGGGCCTCGTGATACGCCTATTT
TTATAGGTTAATGTCATGATAATAATGGTTTCTTAGACGTCAGGTGGCACTTTTCGGGGAAATGTGCGCG
GAACCCCTATTTGTTTATTTTTCTAAATACATTCAAATATGTATCCGCTCATGAGACAATAACCCTGATA
AATGCTTCAATAACATTGAAAAAGGAAGAGTATGAGTATTCAACATTTCCGTGTCGCCCTTATTCCCTTT
TTTGCGGCATTTTGCCTTCCTGTTTTTGCTCACCCAGAAACGCTGGTGAAAGTAAAAGATGCTGAAGATC
AGTTGGGTGCACGAGTGGGTTACATCGAACTGGATCTCAACAGCGGTAAGATCCTTGAGAGTTTTCGCCC
CGAAGAACGTTTTCCAATGATGAGCACTTTTAAAGTTCTGCTATGTGGCGCGGTATTATCCCGTGTTGAC
GCCGGGCAAGAGCAACTCGGTCGCCGCATACACTATTCTCAGAATGACTTGGTTGAGTACTCACCAGTCA
CAGAAAAGCATCTTACGGATGGCATGACAGTAAGAGAATTATGCAGTGCTGCCATAACCATGAGTGATAA
CACTGCGGCCAACTTACTTCTGACAACGATCGGAGGACCGAAGGAGCTAACCGCTTTTTTGCACAACATG
GGGGATCATGTAACTCGCCTTGATCGTTGGGAACCGGAGCTGAATGAAGCCATACCAAACGACGAGCGTG
ACACCACGATGCCTGCAGCAATGGCAACAACGTTGCGCAAACTATTAACTGGCGAACTACTTACTCTAGC
TTCCCGGCAACAATTAATAGACTGGATGGAGGCGGATAAAGTTGCAGGACCACTTCTGCGCTCGGCCCTT
CCGGCTGGCTGGTTTATTGCTGATAAATCTGGAGCCGGTGAGCGTGGGTCTCGCGGTATCATTGCAGCAC
TGGGGCCAGATGGTAAGCCCTCCCGTATCGTAGTTATCTACACGACGGGGAGTCAGGCAACTATGGATGA
ACGAAATAGACAGATCGCTGAGATAGGTGCCTCACTGATTAAGCATTGGTAACTGTCAGACCAAGTTTAC
TCATATATACTTTAGATTGATTTAAAACTTCATTTTTAATTTAAAAGGATCTAGGTGAAGATCCTTTTTG
ATAATCTCATGACCAAAATCCCTTAACGTGAGTTTTCGTTCCACTGAGCGTCAGACCCCGTAGAAAAGAT
CAAAGGATCTTCTTGAGATCCTTTTTTTCTGCGCGTAATCTGCTGCTTGCAAACAAAAAAACCACCGCTA
CCAGCGGTGGTTTGTTTGCCGGATCAAGAGCTACCAACTCTTTTTCCGAAGGTAACTGGCTTCAGCAGAG
CGCAGATACCAAATACTGTCCTTCTAGTGTAGCCGTAGTTAGGCCACCACTTCAAGAACTCTGTAGCACC
GCCTACATACCTCGCTCTGCTAATCCTGTTACCAGTGGCTGCTGCCAGTGGCGATAAGTCGTGTCTTACC
GGGTTGGACTCAAGACGATAGTTACCGGATAAGGCGCAGCGGTCGGGCTGAACGGGGGGTTCGTGCACAC
AGCCCAGCTTGGAGCGAACGACCTACACCGAACTGAGATACCTACAGCGTGAGCTATGAGAAAGCGCCAC
GCTTCCCGAAGGGAGAAAGGCGGACAGGTATCCGGTAAGCGGCAGGGTCGGAACAGGAGAGCGCACGAGG
GAGCTTCCAGGGGGAAACGCCTGGTATCTTTATAGTCCTGTCGGGTTTCGCCACCTCTGACTTGAGCGTC
GATTTTTGTGATGCTCGTCAGGGGGGCGGAGCCTATGGAAAAACGCCAGCAACGCGGCCTTTTTACGGTT
CCTGGCCTTTTGCTGGCCTTTTGCTCACATGTTCTTTCCTGCGTTATCCCCTGATTCTGTGGATAACCGT
ATTACCGCCTTTGAGTGAGCTGATACCGCTCGCCGCAGCCGAACGACCGAGCGCAGCGAGTCAGTGAGCG
AGGAAGCGGAAGAGCGCCTGATGCGGTATTTTCTCCTTACGCATCTGTGCGGTATTTCACACCGCAATGG
TGCACTCTCAGTACAATCTGCTCTGATGCCGCATAGTTAAGCCAGTATACACTCCGCTATCGCTACGTGA
CTGGGTCATGGCTGCGCCCCGACACCCGCCAACACCCGCTGACGCGCCCTGACGGGCTTGTCTGCTCCCG
GCATCCGCTTACAGACAAGCTGTGACCGTCTCCGGGAGCTGCATGTGTCAGAGG
